Addgene plasmid #45137: pET29b_Qcat9
Depositing lab: Christopher Petzold. Depositing organization: Lawrence Berkeley National Laboratory. Publication: A targeted proteomics toolkit for High-throughput absolute quantification of Escherichia coli proteins. Batth TS, Singh P, Ramakrishnan VR, Sousa MM, Chan LJ, Tran HM, Luning EG, Pan EH, Vuu KM, Keasling JD, Adams PD, Petzold CJ. Metab Eng. 2014 Sep 6. pii: S1096-7176(14)00114-1. doi: 10.1016/j.ymben.2014.08.004. PubMed 25205128.
Backbone
  Vector backbone: pET29b
  Backbone manufacturer: Genscript
  Backbone size w/o insert (bp): 5335
  Total vector size (bp): 6463
  Vector type: Bacterial Expression
Growth in bacteria
  Bacterial resistance: Kanamycin, 50 μg/mL
  Growth temperature: 37°C
  Growth strain: BLR DE3
  Copy number: High Copy
Gene/Insert
  Gene/Insert name: E-coli-pathways-QconCAT9 (alt name: Qcat9)
  Species: Synthetic
  Insert size (bp): 1128
  Promoter: T7
  Tag / fusion protein: 6XHis (C terminal on insert)
  Cloning method: Restriction Enzyme; 5′ cloning site BamHI (not destroyed); 3′ cloning site XhoI (not destroyed)
  Sequencing primers: 5′ GATCCCGCGAAATTAATACGACTCACTA; 3′ GGTGGTGGTGGTGCTCGA
Terms and licenses: Academic/Nonprofit Terms; Industry Terms: Not Available to Industry
How to cite: pET29b_Qcat9 was a gift from Christopher Petzold (Addgene plasmid # 45137 ; http://n2t.net/addgene:45137 ; RRID:Addgene_45137)
