[The description below was written by a language model from this plasmid's Addgene catalogue record and pLannotate feature annotations shown in this document.]
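Description:
pET29b_Qcat9 is a bacterial expression plasmid built on the pET29b backbone for T7-driven production of a synthetic protein in E. coli. It is selected with kanamycin through the aph(3')-Ia KanR gene and replicates from a ColE1/pMB1-family origin. The backbone also carries the bom mobilisation region and the rop gene, along with an f1 phage origin. The catalogue lists it as high copy, although rop is normally associated with reduced copy number. Short fragments annotated as tetracycline resistance, an AmpR promoter and a predicted E. coli ORF look like pBR322-derived backbone remnants or annotation matches rather than functional elements. The catalogue gives a total size of 6,463 bp, whereas the depositor sequence used for the feature table is 6,423 nt.

The payload is E-coli-pathways-QconCAT9 (Qcat9), a synthetic insert of about 1.1 kb cloned between BamHI and XhoI. A QconCAT is an artificial concatamer of signature proteolytic peptides. The short annotated match to a malate dehydrogenase within the insert probably reflects one such peptide, not a full gene. Expression runs from the T7 promoter, which is followed by a lac operator and the T7 gene 10 ribosome binding site. The plasmid-borne lacI gene keeps transcription repressed until IPTG is added in a DE3 host that supplies T7 RNA polymerase. An S-Tag lies upstream of the insert and a C-terminal 6xHis tag (annotated as a 9xHis fragment) follows it for affinity purification, with the T7 terminator ending the unit. According to the associated publication, the construct belongs to a targeted proteomics toolkit, where the purified concatamer serves as a source of peptide standards for absolute quantification of E. coli proteins by mass spectrometry.
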