Features (pLannotate 1.2.2; 20 found; start..end, strand, type, name):
     12..467     +  rep_origin     f1 ori (sequence partly withheld): f1 bacteriophage origin of replication; arrow indicates direction of (+) strand synthesis
    494..551     +  promoter       AmpR promoter (fragment): bla
    560..1375    -  CDS            KanR: aminoglycoside phosphotransferase; aph(3')-Ia; confers resistance to kanamycin in bacteria or G418 (Geneticin®) in eukaryotes
   1497..2085    +  rep_origin     ori: high-copy-number ColE1/pMB1/pBR322/pUC origin of replication
   2271..2413    -  misc_feature   bom: basis of mobility region from pBR322
   2515..2706    -  CDS            rop: Rop protein, which maintains plasmids at low copy number; rop
   2723..3103    +  CDS            YPB1_ECOLX: Protein predicted: Swiss-Prot protein existence level 4. From Escherichia coli.
   3175..3466    -  CDS            TcR (fragment): tetracycline efflux protein; tet; confers resistance to tetracycline
   3481..3502    -  protein_bind   CAP binding site: CAP binding activates transcription in the presence of cAMP. E. coli catabolite activator protein
   3515..4597    -  CDS            lacI: lac repressor; lacI; The lac repressor binds to the lac operator to inhibit transcription in E. coli. This inhibition can be relieved by adding lactose or isopropyl-β-D-thiogalactopyranoside (IPTG).
   4598..4675    -  promoter       lacI promoter: lacI
   4683..4962    -  CDS            TcR (fragment): tetracycline efflux protein; tet; confers resistance to tetracycline
   4988..5006    +  promoter       T7 promoter: promoter for bacteriophage T7 RNA polymerase
   5007..5031    +  protein_bind   lac operator: The lac repressor binds to the lac operator to inhibit transcription in E. coli. This inhibition can be relieved by adding lactose or isopropyl-β-D-thiogalactopyranoside (IPTG). lac repressor encoded by lacI
   5046..5068    +  RBS            RBS: efficient ribosome binding site from bacteriophage T7 gene 10 (Olins and Rangwala, 1989)
   5079..5123    +  CDS            S-Tag: affinity and epitope tag derived from pancreatic ribonuclease A
   5229..5294    +  CDS            MDH_PSEMZ: Experimental evidence at protein level: Swiss-Prot protein existence level 1. From Pseudotsuga menziesii (Douglas-fir) (Abies menziesii).
   6267..6284    +  CDS            9xHis (fragment): 9xHis affinity tag
   6294..6343    +  CDS            SET1 (fragment): solubility-enhancement tag derived from T7 phage gene 10B
   6351..6398    +  terminator     T7 terminator: transcription terminator for bacteriophage T7 RNA polymerase
>Addgene plasmid #45137 | pET29b_Qcat9 | depositor full sequence | sequence record 62793 | pET29b_Qcat9 sequence 6423 bps
TGGCGAATGGG
[124 nt withheld, positions 12-135]
C
[91 nt withheld, positions 137-227]
A
[49 nt withheld, positions 229-277]
CCTTTGACGTTGGAGTCCACGTTCTTT
[37 nt withheld, positions 305-341]
ACCCTATCTCGGTCTATTCTTTTGATTTATAAGGGATTTTGCCGATTTCGGCCTATTGGTTAAAAAATGA
GCTGATTTAACAAAAATTTAACGCGAATTTTAACAAAATATTAACGTTTACAATTTCAGGTGGCACTTTT
CGGGGAAATGTGCGCGGAACCCCTATTTGTTTATTTTTCTAAATACATTCAAATATGTATCCGCTCATGA
ATTAATTCTTAGAAAAACTCATCGAGCATCAAATGAAACTGCAATTTATTCATATCAGGATTATCAATAC
CATATTTTTGAAAAAGCCGTTTCTGTAATGAAGGAGAAAACTCACCGAGGCAGTTCCATAGGATGGCAAG
ATCCTGGTATCGGTCTGCGATTCCGACTCGTCCAACATCAATACAACCTATTAATTTCCCCTCGTCAAAA
ATAAGGTTATCAAGTGAGAAATCACCATGAGTGACGACTGAATCCGGTGAGAATGGCAAAAGTTTATGCA
TTTCTTTCCAGACTTGTTCAACAGGCCAGCCATTACGCTCGTCATCAAAATCACTCGCATCAACCAAACC
GTTATTCATTCGTGATTGCGCCTGAGCGAGACGAAATACGCGATCGCTGTTAAAAGGACAATTACAAACA
GGAATCGAATGCAACCGGCGCAGGAACACTGCCAGCGCATCAACAATATTTTCACCTGAATCAGGATATT
CTTCTAATACCTGGAATGCTGTTTTCCCGGGGATCGCAGTGGTGAGTAACCATGCATCATCAGGAGTACG
GATAAAATGCTTGATGGTCGGAAGAGGCATAAATTCCGTCAGCCAGTTTAGTCTGACCATCTCATCTGTA
ACATCATTGGCAACGCTACCTTTGCCATGTTTCAGAAACAACTCTGGCGCATCGGGCTTCCCATACAATC
GATAGATTGTCGCACCTGATTGCCCGACATTATCGCGAGCCCATTTATACCCATATAAATCAGCATCCAT
GTTGGAATTTAATCGCGGCCTAGAGCAAGACGTTTCCCGTTGAATATGGCTCATAACACCCCTTGTATTA
CTGTTTATGTAAGCAGACAGTTTTATTGTTCATGACCAAAATCCCTTAACGTGAGTTTTCGTTCCACTGA
GCGTCAGACCCCGTAGAAAAGATCAAAGGATCTTCTTGAGATCCTTTTTTTCTGCGCGTAATCTGCTGCT
TGCAAACAAAAAAACCACCGCTACCAGCGGTGGTTTGTTTGCCGGATCAAGAGCTACCAACTCTTTTTCC
GAAGGTAACTGGCTTCAGCAGAGCGCAGATACCAAATACTGTCCTTCTAGTGTAGCCGTAGTTAGGCCAC
CACTTCAAGAACTCTGTAGCACCGCCTACATACCTCGCTCTGCTAATCCTGTTACCAGTGGCTGCTGCCA
GTGGCGATAAGTCGTGTCTTACCGGGTTGGACTCAAGACGATAGTTACCGGATAAGGCGCAGCGGTCGGG
CTGAACGGGGGGTTCGTGCACACAGCCCAGCTTGGAGCGAACGACCTACACCGAACTGAGATACCTACAG
CGTGAGCTATGAGAAAGCGCCACGCTTCCCGAAGGGAGAAAGGCGGACAGGTATCCGGTAAGCGGCAGGG
TCGGAACAGGAGAGCGCACGAGGGAGCTTCCAGGGGGAAACGCCTGGTATCTTTATAGTCCTGTCGGGTT
TCGCCACCTCTGACTTGAGCGTCGATTTTTGTGATGCTCGTCAGGGGGGCGGAGCCTATGGAAAAACGCC
AGCAACGCGGCCTTTTTACGGTTCCTGGCCTTTTGCTGGCCTTTTGCTCACATGTTCTTTCCTGCGTTAT
CCCCTGATTCTGTGGATAACCGTATTACCGCCTTTGAGTGAGCTGATACCGCTCGCCGCAGCCGAACGAC
CGAGCGCAGCGAGTCAGTGAGCGAGGAAGCGGAAGAGCGCCTGATGCGGTATTTTCTCCTTACGCATCTG
TGCGGTATTTCACACCGCATATATGGTGCACTCTCAGTACAATCTGCTCTGATGCCGCATAGTTAAGCCA
GTATACACTCCGCTATCGCTACGTGACTGGGTCATGGCTGCGCCCCGACACCCGCCAACACCCGCTGACG
CGCCCTGACGGGCTTGTCTGCTCCCGGCATCCGCTTACAGACAAGCTGTGACCGTCTCCGGGAGCTGCAT
GTGTCAGAGGTTTTCACCGTCATCACCGAAACGCGCGAGGCAGCTGCGGTAAAGCTCATCAGCGTGGTCG
TGAAGCGATTCACAGATGTCTGCCTGTTCATCCGCGTCCAGCTCGTTGAGTTTCTCCAGAAGCGTTAATG
TCTGGCTTCTGATAAAGCGGGCCATGTTAAGGGCGGTTTTTTCCTGTTTGGTCACTGATGCCTCCGTGTA
AGGGGGATTTCTGTTCATGGGGGTAATGATACCGATGAAACGAGAGAGGATGCTCACGATACGGGTTACT
GATGATGAACATGCCCGGTTACTGGAACGTTGTGAGGGTAAACAACTGGCGGTATGGATGCGGCGGGACC
AGAGAAAAATCACTCAGGGTCAATGCCAGCGCTTCGTTAATACAGATGTAGGTGTTCCACAGGGTAGCCA
GCAGCATCCTGCGATGCAGATCCGGAACATAATGGTGCAGGGCGCTGACTTCCGCGTTTCCAGACTTTAC
GAAACACGGAAACCGAAGACCATTCATGTTGTTGCTCAGGTCGCAGACGTTTTGCAGCAGCAGTCGCTTC
ACGTTCGCTCGCGTATCGGTGATTCATTCTGCTAACCAGTAAGGCAACCCCGCCAGCCTAGCCGGGTCCT
CAACGACAGGAGCACGATCATGCGCACCCGTGGGGCCGCCATGCCGGCGATAATGGCCTGCTTCTCGCCG
AAACGTTTGGTGGCGGGACCAGTGACGAAGGCTTGAGCGAGGGCGTGCAAGATTCCGAATACCGCAAGCG
ACAGGCCGATCATCGTCGCGCTCCAGCGAAAGCGGTCCTCGCCGAAAATGACCCAGAGCGCTGCCGGCAC
CTGTCCTACGAGTTGCATGATAAAGAAGACAGTCATAAGTGCGGCGACGATAGTCATGCCCCGCGCCCAC
CGGAAGGAGCTGACTGGGTTGAAGGCTCTCAAGGGCATCGGTCGAGATCCCGGTGCCTAATGAGTGAGCT
AACTTACATTAATTGCGTTGCGCTCACTGCCCGCTTTCCAGTCGGGAAACCTGTCGTGCCAGCTGCATTA
ATGAATCGGCCAACGCGCGGGGAGAGGCGGTTTGCGTATTGGGCGCCAGGGTGGTTTTTCTTTTCACCAG
TGAGACGGGCAACAGCTGATTGCCCTTCACCGCCTGGCCCTGAGAGAGTTGCAGCAAGCGGTCCACGCTG
GTTTGCCCCAGCAGGCGAAAATCCTGTTTGATGGTGGTTAACGGCGGGATATAACATGAGCTGTCTTCGG
TATCGTCGTATCCCACTACCGAGATGTCCGCACCAACGCGCAGCCCGGACTCGGTAATGGCGCGCATTGC
GCCCAGCGCCATCTGATCGTTGGCAACCAGCATCGCAGTGGGAACGATGCCCTCATTCAGCATTTGCATG
GTTTGTTGAAAACCGGACATGGCACTCCAGTCGCCTTCCCGTTCCGCTATCGGCTGAATTTGATTGCGAG
TGAGATATTTATGCCAGCCAGCCAGACGCAGACGCGCCGAGACAGAACTTAATGGGCCCGCTAACAGCGC
GATTTGCTGGTGACCCAATGCGACCAGATGCTCCACGCCCAGTCGCGTACCGTCTTCATGGGAGAAAATA
ATACTGTTGATGGGTGTCTGGTCAGAGACATCAAGAAATAACGCCGGAACATTAGTGCAGGCAGCTTCCA
CAGCAATGGCATCCTGGTCATCCAGCGGATAGTTAATGATCAGCCCACTGACGCGTTGCGCGAGAAGATT
GTGCACCGCCGCTTTACAGGCTTCGACGCCGCTTCGTTCTACCATCGACACCACCACGCTGGCACCCAGT
TGATCGGCGCGAGATTTAATCGCCGCGACAATTTGCGACGGCGCGTGCAGGGCCAGACTGGAGGTGGCAA
CGCCAATCAGCAACGACTGTTTGCCCGCCAGTTGTTGTGCCACGCGGTTGGGAATGTAATTCAGCTCCGC
CATCGCCGCTTCCACTTTTTCCCGCGTTTTCGCAGAAACGTGGCTGGCCTGGTTCACCACGCGGGAAACG
GTCTGATAAGAGACACCGGCATACTCTGCGACATCGTATAACGTTACTGGTTTCACATTCACCACCCTGA
ATTGACTCTCTTCCGGGCGCTATCATGCCATACCGCGAAAGGTTTTGCGCCATTCGATGGTGTCCGGGAT
CTCGACGCTCTCCCTTATGCGACTCCTGCATTAGGAAGCAGCCCAGTAGTAGGTTGAGGCCGTTGAGCAC
CGCCGCCGCAAGGAATGGTGCATGCAAGGAGATGGCGCCCAACAGTCCCCCGGCCACGGGGCCTGCCACC
ATACCCACGCCGAAACAAGCGCTCATGAGCCCGAAGTGGCGAGCCCGATCTTCCCCATCGGTGATGTCGG
CGATATAGGCGCCAGCAACCGCACCTGTGGCGCCGGTGATGCCGGCCACGATGCGTCCGGCGTAGAGGAT
CGAGATCGATCTCGATCCCGCGAAATTAATACGACTCACTATAGGGGAATTGTGAGCGGATAACAATTCC
CCTCTAGAAATAATTTTGTTTAACTTTAAGAAGGAGATATACATATGAAAGAAACCGCTGCTGCTAAATT
CGAACGCCAGCACATGGACAGCCCAGATCTGGGTACCCTGGTGCCACGCGGTTCCATGGCGATATCGGAT
CCGGCCGCAAAAGAAGGCGTGAACGATAACGAAGAGGGGTTCTTCAGCGCCCGTAGTGATCTGTTCAACG
TGAACGCCGGCATCGTTAAGCTGTTTGGCGTGACCACCCTGGACATCATCCGCTTCGGCCTGAGCCTGGT
GCGCATCACCTTCATTGATGGCGACGAGGGCATTCTGCTGCATCGCTACAGCATCGGTCAGCCGTTTGTG
TACCCTCGTAGCCCGCTGCTGACCCCTGAGAAAATTCCGCTGATCATCGGCCGCATTCTGGAGATTGAGG
GTCTGCCGGACCTGAAGTTCGGCGACGACGAGGCCTTTGAGGAAAACGTGCGCGGCACCTTCGCCAACAT
TCGCGTGGTGATCGCCGAGAGCTTCGAACGTGGCCCGTTAACAACCCCTGTTGGCGGCGGCATCCGTTAT
TACCAGGGCACCCCTAGCCCGGTGAAAGAAGAGTTCGGTGGTGAGCTGATCGACGGCGGCCCTTGGCTGA
AGACCGTGACCTACGACTTCGAGCGCTACAGCAGCACCATTAGCGACCCGGACACCAATGTTAAGCTGAA
CGTGCTGGTGAACGTTCTGGGCAAGGGTTACGAGGTGGGCGGCACAGTTCGTGAAAGCGCACCTGCAGCA
GCAGCCCCTGCAGCACAACCGGCATTAGCCGCCCGTGGTTTAGTGACCCCGGTGCTGCGCGAGCTGTTAG
AAGACCCGACACGTGCCCTGCTGCACGTGGCAAAGTATGATGCAGTGCTGGTTGCCATCGGCCGCGGTAT
CAGTTACGAGACAGCCACCTTCCCTTGGGCAGCCAGTGGCCGTAGTGGCACCCTGACATACGAAGCCGTG
AAGTTCGCAGCCCTGGAGGCAGCAGGCGTGAAGAGCTTAGCAGATATTGGCGAGGCCCTGAAGATCGGCG
CAGGTCCTTGGGTGGTTAAGCTGGGCGCAGATGGCAACGCCCTGTTTCGCGCCGTGTTAGTGAACATCTT
CGGCGGCATCGTTCGCGCAACCGTGTTAGCAACCGGCGGCGCAGGCCGTTTACCTGGTATCCTGGAGCTG
AGCCGTGTGACCGGTCAAGCCCTGACAGTGAATGAAAAGCTCGAGCACCACCACCACCACCACTGAGATC
CGGCTGCTAACAAAGCCCGAAAGGAAGCTGAGTTGGCTGCTGCCACCGCTGAGCAATAACTAGCATAACC
CCTTGGGGCCTCTAAACGGGTCTTGAGGGGTTTTTTGCTGAAAGGAGGAACTATATCCGGAT
