>Addgene plasmid #45137 | pET29b_Qcat9 | addgene partial sequence | sequence record 76094 | pBRrevBam 5'-GGTGATGTCGGCGATATAGG-3'
GCCGGCCACGATGCGTCCGGCGTAGAGGATCGAGATCGATCTCGATCCCGCGAAATTAATACGACTCACT
ATAGGGGAATTGTGAGCGGATAACAATTCCCCTCTAGAAATAATTTTGTTTAACTTTAAGAAGGAGATAT
ACATATGAAAGAAACCGCTGCTGCTAAATTCGAACGCCAGCACATGGACAGCCCAGATCTGGGTACCCTG
GTGCCACGCGGTTCCATGGCGATATCGGATCCGGCCGCAAAAGAAGGCGTGAACGATAACGAAGAGGGGT
TCTTCAGCGCCCGTAGTGATCTGTTCAACGTGAACGCCGGCATCGTTAAGCTGTTTGGCGTGACCACCCT
GGACATCATCCGCTTCGGCCTGAGCCTGGTGCGCATCACCTTCATTGATGGCGACGAGGGCATTCTGCTG
CATCGCTACAGCATCGGTCAGCCGTTTGTGTACCCTCGTAGCCCGCTGCTGACCCCTGAGAAAATTCCGC
TGATCATCGGCCGCATTCTGGAGATTGAGGGTCTGCCGGACCTGAAGTTCGGCGACGACGAGGCCTTTGA
GGAAAACGTGCGCGGCACCTTCGCCAACATTCGCGTGGTGATCGCCGAGAGCTTCGAACGTGGCCCGTTA
ACAACCCCTGTTGGCGGCGGCATCCGTTATTACCAGGGCACCCCTAGCCCGGTGAAAGAAGAGTTCGGTG
GTGAGCTGATCGACGGCGGCCCTTGGCTGAAGACCGTGACCTACGACTTCGAGCGCTACAGCAGCACCAT
TAGCGACCCGGACACCAATGTTAAGCTGAACGTGCTGGTGAACGTTCTGGGCAAGGGTTACGAGGTGGGC
GGCACAGTTCGTGAAAGCGCACCTGCAGCAGCAGCCCCTGCAGCACAACCGGCATTAGCCGCCCGTGGTT
TA
