>Addgene plasmid #45137 | pET29b_Qcat9 | addgene partial sequence | sequence record 76118 | T7term 5'-GCTAGTTATTGCTCAGCGG-3'
TTCGGGCTTTGTTAGCAGCCGGATCTCAGTGGTGGTGGTGGTGGTGCTCGAGCTTTTCATTCACTGTCAG
GGCTTGACCGGTCACACGGCTCAGCTCCAGGATACCAGGTAAACGGCCTGCGCCGCCGGTTGCTAACACG
GTTGCGCGAACGATGCCGCCGAAGATGTTCACTAACACGGCGCGAAACAGGGCGTTGCCATCTGCGCCCA
GCTTAACCACCCAAGGACCTGCGCCGATCTTCAGGGCCTCGCCAATATCTGCTAAGCTCTTCACGCCTGC
TGCCTCCAGGGCTGCGAACTTCACGGCTTCGTATGTCAGGGTGCCACTACGGCCACTGGCTGCCCAAGGG
AAGGTGGCTGTCTCGTAACTGATACCGCGGCCGATGGCAACCAGCACTGCATCATACTTTGCCACGTGCA
GCAGGGCACGTGTCGGGTCTTCTAACAGCTCGCGCAGCACCGGGGTCACTAAACCACGGGCGGCTAATGC
CGGTTGTGCTGCAGGGGCTGCTGCTGCAGGTGCGCTTTCACGAACTGTGCCGCCCACCTCGTAACCCTTG
CCCAGAACGTTCACCAGCACGTTCAGCTTAACATTGGTGTCCGGGTCGCTAATGGTGCTGCTGTAGCGCT
CGAAGTCGTAGGTCACGGTCTTCAGCCAAGGGCCGCCGTCGATCAGCTCACCACCGAACTCTTCTTTCAC
CGGGCTAGGGGTGCCCTGGTAATAACGGATGCCGCCGCCAACAGGGGTTGTTAACGGGCCACGTTCGAAG
CTCTCGGCGATCACCACGCGAATGTTGGCGAAGGTGCCGCGCACGTTTTCCTC
